>Addgene plasmid #116273 | pHAGE-EGFR-L833V | addgene full sequence | sequence record 250604 | Addgene NGS Result
TATAAAATTATTCATAATGATAGTAGGAGGCTTGGTAGGTTTAAGAATAGTTTTTGCTGTACTTTCTATA
GTGAATAGAGTTAGGCAGGGATATTCACCATTATCGTTTCAGACCCACCTCCCAACCCCGAGGGGACCCG
ACAGGCCCGAAGGAATAGAAGAAGAAGGTGGAGAGAGAGACAGAGACAGATCCATTCGATTAGTGAACGG
ATCTCGACGGTATCGCCGAATTCACAAATGGCAGTATTCATCCACAATTTTAAAAGAAAAGGGGGGATTG
GGGGGTACAGTGCAGGGGAAAGAATAGTAGACATAATAGCAACAGACATACAAACTAAAGAATTACAAAA
ACAAATTACAAAAATTCAAAATTTTCGGGTTTATTACAGGGACAGCAGAGATCCAGTTTGGACTAGTCGT
GAGGCTCCGGTGCCCGTCAGTGGGCAGAGCGCACATCGCCCACAGTCCCCGAGAAGTTGGGGGGAGGGGT
CGGCAATTGAACCGGTGCCTAGAGAAGGTGGCGCGGGGTAAACTGGGAAAGTGATGTCGTGTACTGGCTC
CGCCTTTTTCCCGAGGGTGGGGGAGAACCGTATATAAGTGCAGTAGTCGCCGTGAACGTTCTTTTTCGCA
ACGGGTTTGCCGCCAGAACACAGGTAAGTGCCGTGTGTGGTTCCCGCGGGCCTGGCCTCTTTACGGGTTA
TGGCCCTTGCGTGCCTTGAATTACTTCCACCTGGCTGCAGTACGTGATTCTTGATCCCGAGCTTCGGGTT
GGAAGTGGGTGGGAGAGTTCGAGGCCTTGCGCTTAAGGAGCCCCTTCGCCTCGTGCTTGAGTTGAGGCCT
GGCCTGGGCGCTGGGGCCGCCGCGTGCGAATCTGGTGGCACCTTCGCGCCTGTCTCGCTGCTTTCGATAA
GTCTCTAGCCATTTAAAATTTTTGATGACCTGCTGCGACGCTTTTTTTCTGGCAAGATAGTCTTGTAAAT
GCGGGCCAAGATCTGCACACTGGTATTTCGGTTTTTGGGGCCGCGGGCGGCGACGGGGCCCGTGCGTCCC
AGCGCACATGTTCGGCGAGGCGGGGCCTGCGAGCGCGGCCACCGAGAATCGGACGGGGGTAGTCTCAAGC
TGGCCGGCCTGCTCTGGTGCCTGGCCTCGCGCCGCCGTGTATCGCCCCGCCCTGGGCGGCAAGGCTGGCC
CGGTCGGCACCAGTTGCGTGAGCGGAAAGATGGCCGCTTCCCGGCCCTGCTGCAGGGAGCTCAAAATGGA
GGACGCGGCGCTCGGGAGAGCGGGCGGGTGAGTCACCCACACAAAGGAAAAGGGCCTTTCCGTCCTCAGC
CGTCGCTTCATGTGACTCCACGGAGTACCGGGCGCCGTCCAGGCACCTCGATTAGTTCTCGAGCTTTTGG
AGTACGTCGTCTTTAGGTTGGGGGGAGGGGTTTTATGCGATGGAGTTTCCCCACACTGAGTGGGTGGAGA
CTGAAGTTAGGCCAGCTTGGCACTTGATGTAATTCTCCTTGGAATTTGCCCTTTTTGAGTTTGGATCTTG
GTTCATTCTCAAGCCTCAGACAGTGGTTCAAAGTTTTTTTCTTCCATTTCAGGTGTCGTGAAGCGGCCCT
GCAGATATCAACAAGTTTGTACAAAAAAGCAGGCACCATGCGACCCTCCGGGACGGCCGGGGCAGCGCTC
CTGGCGCTGCTGGCTGCGCTCTGCCCGGCGAGTCGGGCTCTGGAGGAAAAGAAAGTTTGCCAAGGCACGA
GTAACAAGCTCACGCAGTTGGGCACTTTTGAAGATCATTTTCTCAGCCTCCAGAGGATGTTCAATAACTG
TGAGGTGGTCCTTGGGAATTTGGAAATTACCTATGTGCAGAGGAATTATGATCTTTCCTTCTTAAAGACC
ATCCAGGAGGTGGCTGGTTATGTCCTCATTGCCCTCAACACAGTGGAGCGAATTCCTTTGGAAAACCTGC
AGATCATCAGAGGAAATATGTACTACGAAAATTCCTATGCCTTAGCAGTCTTATCTAACTATGATGCAAA
TAAAACCGGACTGAAGGAGCTGCCCATGAGAAATTTACAGGAAATCCTGCATGGCGCCGTGCGGTTCAGC
AACAACCCTGCCCTGTGCAACGTGGAGAGCATCCAGTGGCGGGACATAGTCAGCAGTGACTTTCTCAGCA
ACATGTCGATGGACTTCCAGAACCACCTGGGCAGCTGCCAAAAGTGTGATCCAAGCTGTCCCAATGGGAG
CTGCTGGGGTGCAGGAGAGGAGAACTGCCAGAAACTGACCAAAATCATCTGTGCCCAGCAGTGCTCCGGG
CGCTGCCGTGGCAAGTCCCCCAGTGACTGCTGCCACAACCAGTGTGCTGCAGGCTGCACAGGCCCCCGGG
AGAGCGACTGCCTGGTCTGCCGCAAATTCCGAGACGAAGCCACGTGCAAGGACACCTGCCCCCCACTCAT
GCTCTACAACCCCACCACGTACCAGATGGATGTGAACCCCGAGGGCAAATACAGCTTTGGTGCCACCTGC
GTGAAGAAGTGTCCCCGTAATTATGTGGTGACAGATCACGGCTCGTGCGTCCGAGCCTGTGGGGCCGACA
GCTATGAGATGGAGGAAGACGGCGTCCGCAAGTGTAAGAAGTGCGAAGGGCCTTGCCGCAAAGTGTGTAA
CGGAATAGGTATTGGTGAATTTAAAGACTCACTCTCCATAAATGCTACGAATATTAAACACTTCAAAAAC
TGCACCTCCATCAGTGGCGATCTCCACATCCTGCCGGTGGCATTTAGGGGTGACTCCTTCACACATACTC
CTCCTCTGGATCCACAGGAACTGGATATTCTGAAAACCGTAAAGGAAATCACAGGGTTTTTGCTGATTCA
GGCTTGGCCTGAAAACAGGACGGACCTCCATGCCTTTGAGAACCTAGAAATCATACGCGGCAGGACCAAG
CAACATGGTCAGTTTTCTCTTGCAGTCGTCAGCCTGAACATAACATCCTTGGGATTACGCTCCCTCAAGG
AGATAAGTGATGGAGATGTGATAATTTCAGGAAACAAAAATTTGTGCTATGCAAATACAATAAACTGGAA
AAAACTGTTTGGGACCTCCGGTCAGAAAACCAAAATTATAAGCAACAGAGGTGAAAACAGCTGCAAGGCC
ACAGGCCAGGTCTGCCATGCCTTGTGCTCCCCCGAGGGCTGCTGGGGCCCGGAGCCCAGGGACTGCGTCT
CTTGCCGGAATGTCAGCCGAGGCAGGGAATGCGTGGACAAGTGCAACCTTCTGGAGGGTGAGCCAAGGGA
GTTTGTGGAGAACTCTGAGTGCATACAGTGCCACCCAGAGTGCCTGCCTCAGGCCATGAACATCACCTGC
ACAGGACGGGGACCAGACAACTGTATCCAGTGTGCCCACTACATTGACGGCCCCCACTGCGTCAAGACCT
GCCCGGCAGGAGTCATGGGAGAAAACAACACCCTGGTCTGGAAGTACGCAGACGCCGGCCATGTGTGCCA
CCTGTGCCATCCAAACTGCACCTACGGATGCACTGGGCCAGGTCTTGAAGGCTGTCCAACGAATGGGCCT
AAGATCCCGTCCATCGCCACTGGGATGGTGGGGGCCCTCCTCTTGCTGCTGGTGGTGGCCCTGGGGATCG
GCCTCTTCATGCGAAGGCGCCACATCGTTCGGAAGCGCACGCTGCGGAGGCTGCTGCAGGAGAGGGAGCT
TGTGGAGCCTCTTACACCCAGTGGAGAAGCTCCCAACCAAGCTCTCTTGAGGATCTTGAAGGAAACTGAA
TTCAAAAAGATCAAAGTGCTGGGCTCCGGTGCGTTCGGCACGGTGTATAAGGGACTCTGGATCCCAGAAG
GTGAGAAAGTTAAAATTCCCGTCGCTATCAAGGAATTAAGAGAAGCAACATCTCCGAAAGCCAACAAGGA
AATCCTCGATGAAGCCTACGTGATGGCCAGCGTGGACAACCCCCACGTGTGCCGCCTGCTGGGCATCTGC
CTCACCTCCACCGTGCAGCTCATCACGCAGCTCATGCCCTTCGGCTGCCTCCTGGACTATGTCCGGGAAC
ACAAAGACAATATTGGCTCCCAGTACCTGCTCAACTGGTGTGTGCAGATCGCAAAGGGCATGAACTACTT
GGAGGACCGTCGCGTGGTGCACCGCGACCTGGCAGCCAGGAACGTACTGGTGAAAACACCGCAGCATGTC
AAGATCACAGATTTTGGGCTGGCCAAACTGCTGGGTGCGGAAGAGAAAGAATACCATGCAGAAGGAGGCA
AAGTGCCTATCAAGTGGATGGCATTGGAATCAATTTTACACAGAATCTATACCCACCAGAGTGATGTCTG
GAGCTACGGGGTGACCGTTTGGGAGTTGATGACCTTTGGATCCAAGCCATATGACGGAATCCCTGCCAGC
GAGATCTCCTCCATCCTGGAGAAAGGAGAACGCCTCCCTCAGCCACCCATATGTACCATCGATGTCTACA
TGATCATGGTCAAGTGCTGGATGATAGACGCAGATAGTCGCCCAAAGTTCCGTGAGTTGATCATCGAATT
CTCCAAAATGGCCCGAGACCCCCAGCGCTACCTTGTCATTCAGGGGGATGAAAGAATGCATTTGCCAAGT
CCTACAGACTCCAACTTCTACCGTGCCCTGATGGATGAAGAAGACATGGACGACGTGGTGGATGCCGACG
AGTACCTCATCCCACAGCAGGGCTTCTTCAGCAGCCCCTCCACGTCACGGACTCCCCTCCTGAGCTCTCT
GAGTGCAACCAGCAACAATTCCACCGTGGCTTGCATTGATAGAAATGGGCTGCAAAGCTGTCCCATCAAG
GAAGACAGCTTCTTGCAGCGATACAGCTCAGACCCCACAGGCGCCTTGACTGAGGACAGCATAGACGACA
CCTTCCTCCCAGTGCCTGAATACATAAACCAGTCCGTTCCCAAAAGGCCCGCTGGCTCTGTGCAGAATCC
TGTCTATCACAATCAGCCTCTGAACCCCGCGCCCAGCAGAGACCCACACTACCAGGACCCCCACAGCACT
GCAGTGGGCAACCCCGAGTATCTCAACACTGTCCAGCCCACCTGTGTCAACAGCACATTCGACAGCCCTG
CCCACTGGGCCCAGAAAGGCAGCCACCAAATTAGCCTGGACAACCCTGACTACCAGCAGGACTTCTTTCC
CAAGGAAGCCAAGCCAAATGGCATCTTTAAGGGCTCCACAGCTGAAAATGCAGAATACCTAAGGGTCGCG
CCACAAAGCAGTGAATTTATTGGAGCATAGAACCCAGCTTTCTTGTACAAAGTGGTGATATCCAATTAAC
CCTCACTAAAGGGTTAGAATGTATATAGAGTTAGATCCCTATAGTGAGTCGTATTACCACCCAACTTTTC
TATACAAAGTGGTTGATATCCAGCACAGTGGCGGCCGCTCGAGTCTAGAGGGCCCGCGGTTCGAAGGTAA
GCCTATCCCTAACCCTCTCCTCGGTCTCGATTCTACGCGTACCGGTTAGTAATGAGATCCCTCCCCCCCC
CNTAACGTTACTGGCCGAAGCCGCTTGGAATAAGGCCGGTGTGCGTTTGTCTATATGTTATTTTCCACCA
TATTGCCGTCTTTTGGCAATGTGAGGGCCCGGAAACCTGGCCCTGTCTTCTTGACGAGCATTCCTAGGGG
TCTTTCCCCTCTCGCCAAAGGAATGCAAGGTCTGTTGAATGTCGTGAAGGAAGCAGTTCCTCTGGAAGCT
TCTTGAAGACAAACAACGTCTGTAGCGACCCTTTGCAGGCAGCGGAACCCCCCACCTGGCGACAGGTGCC
TCTGCGGCCAAAAGCCACGTGTATAAGATACACCTGCAAAGGCGGCACAACCCCAGTGCCACGTTGTGAG
TTGGATAGTTGTGGAAAGAGTCAAATGGCTCTCCTCAAGCGTATTCAACAAGGGGCTGAAGGATGCCCAG
AAGGTACCCCATTGTATGGGATCTGATCTGGGGCCTCGGTGCACATGCTTTACATGTGTTTAGTCGAGGT
TAAAAAAACGTCTAGGCCCCCCGAACCACGGGGACGTGGTTTTCCTTTGAAAAACACGATGATAATATGG
CCACACATATGACCGAGTACAAGCCCACGGTGCGCCTCGCCACCCGCGACGACGTCCCCAGGGCCGTACG
CACCCTCGCCGCCGCGTTCGCCGACTACCCCGCCACGCGCCACACCGTCGATCCGGACCGCCACATCGAG
CGGGTCACCGAGCTGCAAGAACTCTTCCTCACGCGCGTCGGGCTCGACATCGGCAAGGTGTGGGTCGCGG
ACGACGGCGCCGCGGTGGCGGTCTGGACCACGCCGGAGAGCGTCGAAGCGGGGGCGGTGTTCGCCGAGAT
CGGCCCGCGCATGGCCGAGTTGAGCGGTTCCCGGCTGGCCGCGCAGCAACAGATGGAAGGCCTCCTGGCG
CCGCACCGGCCCAAGGAGCCCGCGTGGTTCCTGGCCACCGTCGGCGTCTCGCCCGACCACCAGGGCAAGG
GTCTGGGCAGCGCCGTCGTGCTCCCCGGAGTGGAGGCGGCCGAGCGCGCCGGGGTGCCCGCCTTCCTGGA
GACCTCCGCGCCCCGCAACCTCCCCTTCTACGAGCGGCTCGGCTTCACCGTCACCGCCGACGTCGAGGTG
CCCGAAGGACCGCGCACCTGGTGCATGACCCGCAAGCCCGGTGCCTAAATCGATAGATCCTAATCAACCT
CTGGATTACAAAATTTGTGAAAGATTGACTGGTATTCTTAACTATGTTGCTCCTTTTACGCTATGTGGAT
ACGCTGCTTTAATGCCTTTGTATCATGCTATTGCTTCCCGTATGGCTTTCATTTTCTCCTCCTTGTATAA
ATCCTGGTTGCTGTCTCTTTATGAGGAGTTGTGGCCCGTTGTCAGGCAACGTGGCGTGGTGTGCACTGTG
TTTGCTGACGCAACCCCCACTGGTTGGGGCATTGCCACCACCTGTCAGCTCCTTTCCGGGACTTTCGCTT
TCCCCCTCCCTATTGCCACGGCGGAACTCATCGCCGCCTGCCTTGCCCGCTGCTGGACAGGGGCTCGGCT
GTTGGGCACTGACAATTCCGTGGTGTTGTCGGGGAAATCATCGTCCTTTCCTTGGCTGCTCGCCTGTGTT
GCCACCTGGATTCTGCGCGGGACGTCCTTCTGCTACGTCCCTTCGGCCCTCAATCCAGCGGACCTTCCTT
CCCGCGGCCTGCTGCCGGCTCTGCGGCCTCTTCCGCGTCTTCGCCTTCGCCCTCAGACGAGTCGGATCTC
CCTTTGGGCCGCCTCCCCGCCTGAGATCCTTTAAGACCAATGACTTACAAGGCAGCTGTAGATCTTAGCC
ACTTTTTAAAAGAAAAGGGGGGACTGGAAGGGCTAATTCACTCCCAACGAAGACAAGATCTGCTTTTTGC
TTGTACTGGGTCTCTCTGGTTAGACCAGATCTGAGCCTGGGAGCTCTCTGGCTAACTAGGGAACCCACTG
CTTAAGCCTCAATAAAGCTTGCCTTGAGTGCTTCAAGTAGTGTGTGCCCGTCTGTTGTGTGACTCTGGTA
ACTAGAGATCCCTCAGACCCTTTTAGTCAGTGTGGAAAATCTCTAGCAGTAGTAGTTCATGTCATCTTAT
TATTCAGTATTTATAACTTGCAAAGAAATGAATATCAGAGAGTGAGAGGCCCGGGTTAATTAAGGAAAGG
GCTAGATCATTCTTGAAGACGAAAGGGCCTCGTGATACGCCTATTTTTATAGGTTAATGTCATGATAATA
ATGGTTTCTTAGACGTCAGGTGGCACTTTTCGGGGAAATGTGCGCGGAACCCCTATTTGTTTATTTTTCT
AAATACATTCAAATATGTATCCGCTCATGAGACAATAACCCTGATAAATGCTTCAATAATATTGAAAAAG
GAAGAGTATGAGTATTCAACATTTCCGTGTCGCCCTTATTCCCTTTTTTGCGGCATTTTGCCTTCCTGTT
TTTGCTCACCCAGAAACGCTGGTGAAAGTAAAAGATGCTGAAGATCAGTTGGGTGCACGAGTGGGTTACA
TCGAACTGGATCTCAACAGCGGTAAGATCCTTGAGAGTTTTCGCCCCGAAGAACGTTTTCCAATGATGAG
CACTTTTAAAGTTCTGCTATGTGGCGCGGTATTATCCCGTGTTGACGCCGGGCAAGAGCAACTCGGTCGC
CGCATACACTATTCTCAGAATGACTTGGTTGAGTACTCACCAGTCACAGAAAAGCATCTTACGGATGGCA
TGACAGTAAGAGAATTATGCAGTGCTGCCATAACCATGAGTGATAACACTGCGGCCAACTTACTTCTGAC
AACGATCGGAGGACCGAAGGAGCTAACCGCTTTTTTGCACAACATGGGGGATCATGTAACTCGCCTTGAT
CGTTGGGAACCGGAGCTGAATGAAGCCATACCAAACGACGAGCGTGACACCACGATGCCTGTAGCAATGG
CAACAACGTTGCGCAAACTATTAACTGGCGAACTACTTACTCTAGCTTCCCGGCAACAATTAATAGACTG
GATGGAGGCGGATAAAGTTGCAGGACCACTTCTGCGCTCGGCCCTTCCGGCTGGCTGGTTTATTGCTGAT
AAATCTGGAGCCGGTGAGCGTGGGTCTCGCGGTATCATTGCAGCACTGGGGCCAGATGGTAAGCCCTCCC
GTATCGTAGTTATCTACACGACGGGGAGTCAGGCAACTATGGATGAACGAAATAGACAGATCGCTGAGAT
AGGTGCCTCACTGATTAAGCATTGGTAACTGTCAGACCAAGTTTACTCATATATACTTTAGATTGATTTA
AAACTTCATTTTTAATTTAAAAGGATCTAGGTGAAGATCCTTTTTGATAATCTCATGACCAAAATCCCTT
AACGTGAGTTTTCGTTCCACTGAGCGTCAGACCCCGTAGAAAAGATCAAAGGATCTTCTTGAGATCCTTT
TTTTCTGCGCGTAATCTGCTGCTTGCAAACAAAAAAACCACCGCTACCAGCGGTGGTTTGTTTGCCGGAT
CAAGAGCTACCAACTCTTTTTCCGAAGGTAACTGGCTTCAGCAGAGCGCAGATACCAAATACTGTTCTTC
TAGTGTAGCCGTAGTTAGGCCACCACTTCAAGAACTCTGTAGCACCGCCTACATACCTCGCTCTGCTAAT
CCTGTTACCAGTGGCTGCTGCCAGTGGCGATAAGTCGTGTCTTACCGGGTTGGACTCAAGACGATAGTTA
CCGGATAAGGCGCAGCGGTCGGGCTGAACGGGGGGTTCGTGCACACAGCCCAGCTTGGAGCGAACGACCT
ACACCGAACTGAGATACCTACAGCGTGAGCTATGAGAAAGCGCCACGCTTCCCGAAGGGAGAAAGGCGGA
CAGGTATCCGGTAAGCGGCAGGGTCGGAACAGGAGAGCGCACGAGGGAGCTTCCAGGGGGAAACGCCTGG
TATCTTTATAGTCCTGTCGGGTTTCGCCACCTCTGACTTGAGCGTCGATTTTTGTGATGCTCGTCAGGGG
GGCGGAGCCTATGGAAAAACGCCAGCAACGCGGCCTTTTTACGGTTCCTGGCCTTTTGCTGGCCTTTTGC
TCACATGTTCTTTCCTGCGTTATCCCCTGATTCTGTGGATAACCGTATTACCGCCTTTGAGTGAGCTGAT
ACCGCTCGCCGCAGCCGAACGACCGAGCGCAGCGAGTCAGTGAGCGAGGAAGCGGAAGAGCGCCCAATAC
GCAAACCGCCTCTCCCCGCGCGTTGGCCGATTCATTAATGCAGCAAGCTCATGGCTGACTAATTTTTTTT
ATTTATGCAGAGGCCGAGGCCGCCTCGGCCTCTGAGCTATTCCAGAAGTAGTGAGGAGGCTTTTTTGGAG
GCCTAGGCTTTTGCAAAAAGCTCCCCGTGGCACGACAGGTTTCCCGACTGGAAAGCGGGCAGTGAGCGCA
ACGCAATTAATGTGAGTTAGCTCACTCATTAGGCACCCCAGGCTTTACACTTTATGCTTCCGGCTCGTAT
GTTGTGTGGAATTGTGAGCGGATAACAATTTCACACAGGAAACAGCTATGACATGATTACGAATTTCACA
AATAAAGCATTTTTTTCACTGCATTCTAGTTGTGGTTTGTCCAAACTCATCAATGTATCTTATCATGTCT
GGATCAACTGGATAACTCAAGCTAACCAAAATCATCCCAAACTTCCCACCCCATACCCTATTACCACTGC
CAATTACCTGTGGTTTCATTTACTCTAAACCTGTGATTCCTCTGAATTATTTTCATTTTAAAGAAATTGT
ATTTGTTAAATATGTACTACAAACTTAGTAGTTGGAAGGGCTAATTCACTCCCAAAGAAGACAAGATATC
CTTGATCTGTGGATCTACCACACACAAGGCTACTTCCCTGATTAGCAGAACTACACACCAGGGCCAGGGG
TCAGATATCCACTGACCTTTGGATGGTGCTACAAGCTAGTACCAGTTGAGCCAGATAAGGTAGAAGAGGC
CAATAAAGGAGAGAACACCAGCTTGTTACACCCTGTGAGCCTGCATGGGATGGATGACCCGGAGAGAGAA
GTGTTAGAGTGGAGGTTTGACAGCCGCCTAGCATTTCATCACGTGGCCCGAGAGCTGCATCCGGAGTACT
TCAAGAACTGCTGATATCGAGCTTGCTACAAGGGACTTTCCGCTGGGGACTTTCCAGGGAGGCGTGGCCT
GGGCGGGACTGGGGAGTGGCGAGCCCTCAGATCCTGCATATAAGCAGCTGCTTTTTGCCTGTACTGGGTC
TCTCTGGTTAGACCAGATCTGAGCCTGGGAGCTCTCTGGCTAACTAGGGAACCCACTGCTTAAGCCTCAA
TAAAGCTTGCCTTGAGTGCTTCAAGTAGTGTGTGCCCGTCTGTTGTGTGACTCTGGTAACTAGAGATCCC
TCAGACCCTTTTAGTCAGTGTGGAAAATCTCTAGCAGTGGCGCCCGAACAGGGACTTGAAAGCGAAAGGG
AAACCAGAGGAGCTCTCTCGACGCAGGACTCGGCTTGCTGAAGCGCGCACGGCAAGAGGCGAGGGGCGGC
GACTGGTGAGTACGCCAAAAATTTTGACTAGCGGAGGCTAGAAGGAGAGAGATGGGTGCGAGAGCGTCAG
TATTAAGCGGGGGAGAATTAGATCGCGATGGGAAAAAATTCGGTTAAGGCCAGGGGGAAAGAAAAAATAT
AAATTAAAACATATAGTATGGGCAAGCAGGGAGCTAGAACGATTCGCAGTTAATCCTGGCCTGTTAGAAA
CATCAGAAGGCTGTAGACAAATACTGGGACAGCTACAACCATCCCTTCAGACAGGATCAGAAGAACTTAG
ATCATTATATAATACAGTAGCAACCCTCTATTGTGTGCATCAAAGGATAGAGATAAAAGACACCAAGGAA
GCTTTAGACAAGATAGAGGAAGAGCAAAACAAAAGTAAGACCACCGCACAGCAAGCGGCCGGCCGCTGAT
CTTCAGACCTGGAGGAGGAGATATGAGGGACAATTGGAGAAGTGAATTATATAAATATAAAGTAGTAAAA
ATTGAACCATTAGGAGTAGCACCCACCAAGGCAAAGAGAAGAGTGGTGCAGAGAGAAAAAAGAGCAGTGG
GAATAGGAGCTTTGTTCCTTGGGTTCTTGGGAGCAGCAGGAAGCACTATGGGCGCAGCGTCAATGACGCT
GACGGTACAGGCCAGACAATTATTGTCTGGTATAGTGCAGCAGCAGAACAATTTGCTGAGGGCTATTGAG
GCGCAACAGCATCTGTTGCAACTCACAGTCTGGGGCATCAAGCAGCTCCAGGCAAGAATCCTGGCTGTGG
AAAGATACCTAAAGGATCAACAGCTCCTGGGGATTTGGGGTTGCTCTGGAAAACTCATTTGCACCACTGC
TGTGCCTTGGAATGCTAGTTGGAGTAATAAATCTCTGGAACAGATTTGGAATCACACGACCTGGATGGAG
TGGGACAGAGAAATTAACAATTACACAAGCTTAATACACTCCTTAATTGAAGAATCGCAAAACCAGCAAG
AAAAGAATGAACAAGAATTATTGGAATTAGATAAATGGGCAAGTTTGTGGAATTGGTTTAACATAACAAA
TTGGCTGTGGTA
Features (pLannotate 1.2.2; 30 found; start..end, strand, type, name):
    113..213     +  CDS            Rev (fragment): human immunodeficiency virus 1 (HIV-1) Rev protein; rev; enhances nuclear export of unspliced and incompletely spliced viral mRNAs
    258..375     +  misc_feature   cPPT/CTS: central polypurine tract and central termination sequence of HIV-1
    423..1601    +  promoter       EF-1α promoter: strong constitutive promoter for human elongation factor EF-1α
   1622..1642    +  protein_bind   attB1: mutant version of attB; core recombination site for the Gateway® BP reaction BP Clonase™
   1648..5278    +  CDS            EGFR (fragment): precursor of human epidermal growth factor receptor
   5282..5306    -  protein_bind   attB2: mutant version of attB; recombination site for the Gateway® BP reaction BP Clonase™
   5314..5332    +  promoter       T3 promoter: promoter for bacteriophage T3 RNA polymerase
   5358..5376    -  promoter       T7 promoter: promoter for bacteriophage T7 RNA polymerase
   5382..5400    -  protein_bind   attB4 (fragment): mutant version of attB; core recombination site for the Gateway® BP reaction BP Clonase™
   5456..5497    +  CDS            V5 tag: epitope tag from simian virus 5
   5623..6085    +  misc_feature   IRES: internal ribosome entry site (IRES) of the encephalomyocarditis virus (EMCV)
   6099..6696    +  CDS            PuroR (fragment): puromycin N-acetyltransferase; pac from Streptomyces; confers resistance to puromycin
   6712..7300    +  misc_feature   WPRE: woodchuck hepatitis virus posttranscriptional regulatory element
   7308..7373    +  CDS            nef (fragment): NEF_HV1Z2 - Experimental evidence at protein level: Swiss-Prot protein existence level 1. Extracellular Nef protein targets CD4(+) T-lymphocytes for apoptosis by interacting with CXCR4 surface receptors. From Human immunodeficiency virus type 1 group M subtype D (isolate Z2/CDC-Z34) (HIV-1).
   7375..7608    +  LTR            3' LTR (ΔU3): self-inactivating 3' long terminal repeat (LTR) from HIV-1
   7813..7917    +  promoter       AmpR promoter: bla
   7918..8778    +  CDS            AmpR: β-lactamase; bla; confers resistance to ampicillin, carbenicillin, and related antibiotics
   8949..9537    +  rep_origin     ori: high-copy-number ColE1/pMB1/pBR322/pUC origin of replication
   9720..9774    +  CDS            lacI (fragment): lac repressor; lacI; The lac repressor binds to the lac operator to inhibit transcription in E. coli. This inhibition can be relieved by adding lactose or isopropyl-β-D-thiogalactopyranoside (IPTG).
   9780..9873    +  rep_origin     SV40 ori (fragment): SV40 origin of replication
   9898..9935    +  CDS            lacI (fragment): lac repressor; lacI; The lac repressor binds to the lac operator to inhibit transcription in E. coli. This inhibition can be relieved by adding lactose or isopropyl-β-D-thiogalactopyranoside (IPTG).
   9948..9969    +  protein_bind   CAP binding site: CAP binding activates transcription in the presence of cAMP. E. coli catabolite activator protein
   9984..10014   +  promoter       lac promoter: promoter for the E. coli lac operon
  10018..10040   +  protein_bind   lac operator (fragment): The lac repressor binds to the lac operator to inhibit transcription in E. coli. This inhibition can be relieved by adding lactose or isopropyl-β-D-thiogalactopyranoside (IPTG). lac repressor encoded by lacI
  10072..10155   +  polyA_signal   SV40 poly(A) signal (fragment): SV40 polyadenylation signal
  10322..10651   +  CDS            nef (fragment): NEF_HV1BR - Experimental evidence at protein level: Swiss-Prot protein existence level 1. Extracellular Nef protein targets CD4(+) T-lymphocytes for apoptosis by interacting with CXCR4 surface receptors (PubMed:14990729). From Human immunodeficiency virus type 1 group M subtype B (isolate BRU/LAI) (HIV-1).
  10699..10956   +  LTR            5' LTR (truncated): truncated 5' long terminal repeat (LTR) from HIV-1
  11003..11128   +  misc_feature   HIV-1 Ψ: packaging signal of human immunodeficiency virus type 1
  11112..11450   +  CDS            HIV-1 gag (fragment): gag protein from human immunodeficiency virus 1; gag
  11625..11858   +  misc_feature   RRE: The Rev response element (RRE) of HIV-1 allows for Rev-dependent mRNA export from the nucleus to the cytoplasm.
