[The description below was written by a language model from this plasmid's Addgene catalogue record and pLannotate feature annotations shown in this document.]
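Description:
pHAGE-EGFR-L833V is an HIV-1-based lentiviral expression plasmid of about 12.1 kb, built on the pHAGE backbone and carrying human EGFR with the L833V substitution. It is maintained in E. coli through a high-copy ColE1/pUC-type origin and an ampicillin resistance gene (β-lactamase); the record lists a recombination-deficient strain, as is usual for LTR-containing vectors. Short fragments of lac regulatory elements, an SV40 origin and an SV40 poly(A) signal are also annotated in the bacterial backbone region.

The transfer cassette is bounded by a truncated 5' LTR and a self-inactivating ΔU3 3' LTR. It contains the Ψ packaging signal with an adjoining gag fragment, the Rev response element for Rev-dependent nuclear export of the genomic RNA, and the cPPT/CTS element, which aids nuclear import in transduced cells. Inside it, the constitutive human EF-1α promoter drives the EGFR open reading frame, which was introduced by Gateway recombination and is flanked by attB1 and attB2 sites. A V5 epitope sequence is annotated downstream of attB2, after short T3/T7 promoter and attB4 remnants, but the record does not indicate whether it is fused in frame to EGFR. An EMCV IRES then directs translation of puromycin N-acetyltransferase from the same transcript, so puromycin selection enriches for cells that express the receptor transcript, and a WPRE boosts transcript stability and expression.

The stated purpose is lentiviral expression of EGFR L833V. The plasmid comes from a collection made for systematic functional annotation of somatic cancer mutations, which is consistent with stable expression of the variant in mammalian cells to assess its effects.
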