Addgene plasmid #116273: pHAGE-EGFR-L833V
Purpose: Lentiviral expression of EGFR L833V
Depositing lab: Gordon Mills & Kenneth Scott. Depositing organization: Baylor College of Medicine. Publication: Systematic Functional Annotation of Somatic Mutations in Cancer. Ng PK, Li J, Jeong KJ, Shao S, Chen H, Tsang YH, Sengupta S, Wang Z, Bhavana VH, Tran R, Soewito S, Minussi DC, Moreno D, Kong K, Dogruluk T, Lu H, Gao J, Tokheim C, Zhou DC, Johnson AM, Zeng J, Ip CKM, Ju Z, Wester M, Yu S, Li Y, Vellano CP, Schultz N, Karchin R, Ding L, Lu Y, Cheung LWT, Chen K, Shaw KR, Meric-Bernstam F, Scott KL, Yi S, Sahni N, Liang H, Mills GB. Cancer Cell. 2018 Mar 12;33(3):450-462.e10. doi: 10.1016/j.ccell.2018.01.021. PubMed 29533785.
Backbone
  Vector backbone: pHAGE
  Vector type: Lentiviral
Growth in bacteria
  Bacterial resistance: Ampicillin, 100 μg/mL
  Growth temperature: 37°C
  Growth strain: Stbl3
  Copy number: High Copy
Gene/Insert
  Gene/Insert name: EGFR
  Species: H. sapiens (human)
  Mutation: L833V
  Entrez Gene: EGFR (a.k.a. ERBB, ERBB1, ERRP, HER1, NISBD2, NNCIS, PIG61, mENA)
  Cloning method: Gateway Cloning
Terms and licenses: Academic/Nonprofit Terms; Industry Terms: Not Available to Industry
How to cite: pHAGE-EGFR-L833V was a gift from Gordon Mills & Kenneth Scott (Addgene plasmid # 116273 ; http://n2t.net/addgene:116273 ; RRID:Addgene_116273)
