>Addgene plasmid #116273 | pHAGE-EGFR-L833V | depositor partial sequence | sequence record 219147 | insert
ATGCGACCCTCCGGGACGGCCGGGGCAGCGCTCCTGGCGCTGCTGGCTGCGCTCTGCCCGGCGAGTCGGG
CTCTGGAGGAAAAGAAAGTTTGCCAAGGCACGAGTAACAAGCTCACGCAGTTGGGCACTTTTGAAGATCA
TTTTCTCAGCCTCCAGAGGATGTTCAATAACTGTGAGGTGGTCCTTGGGAATTTGGAAATTACCTATGTG
CAGAGGAATTATGATCTTTCCTTCTTAAAGACCATCCAGGAGGTGGCTGGTTATGTCCTCATTGCCCTCA
ACACAGTGGAGCGAATTCCTTTGGAAAACCTGCAGATCATCAGAGGAAATATGTACTACGAAAATTCCTA
TGCCTTAGCAGTCTTATCTAACTATGATGCAAATAAAACCGGACTGAAGGAGCTGCCCATGAGAAATTTA
CAGGAAATCCTGCATGGCGCCGTGCGGTTCAGCAACAACCCTGCCCTGTGCAACGTGGAGAGCATCCAGT
GGCGGGACATAGTCAGCAGTGACTTTCTCAGCAACATGTCGATGGACTTCCAGAACCACCTGGGCAGCTG
CCAAAAGTGTGATCCAAGCTGTCCCAATGGGAGCTGCTGGGGTGCAGGAGAGGAGAACTGCCAGAAACTG
ACCAAAATCATCTGTGCCCAGCAGTGCTCCGGGCGCTGCCGTGGCAAGTCCCCCAGTGACTGCTGCCACA
ACCAGTGTGCTGCAGGCTGCACAGGCCCCCGGGAGAGCGACTGCCTGGTCTGCCGCAAATTCCGAGACGA
AGCCACGTGCAAGGACACCTGCCCCCCACTCATGCTCTACAACCCCACCACGTACCAGATGGATGTGAAC
CCCGAGGGCAAATACAGCTTTGGTGCCACCTGCGTGAAGAAGTGTCCCCGTAATTATGTGGTGACAGATC
ACGGCTCGTGCGTCCGAGCCTGTGGGGCCGACAGCTATGAGATGGAGGAAGACGGCGTCCGCAAGTGTAA
GAAGTGCGAAGGGCCTTGCCGCAAAGTGTGTAACGGAATAGGTATTGGTGAATTTAAAGACTCACTCTCC
ATAAATGCTACGAATATTAAACACTTCAAAAACTGCACCTCCATCAGTGGCGATCTCCACATCCTGCCGG
TGGCATTTAGGGGTGACTCCTTCACACATACTCCTCCTCTGGATCCACAGGAACTGGATATTCTGAAAAC
CGTAAAGGAAATCACAGGGTTTTTGCTGATTCAGGCTTGGCCTGAAAACAGGACGGACCTCCATGCCTTT
GAGAACCTAGAAATCATACGCGGCAGGACCAAGCAACATGGTCAGTTTTCTCTTGCAGTCGTCAGCCTGA
ACATAACATCCTTGGGATTACGCTCCCTCAAGGAGATAAGTGATGGAGATGTGATAATTTCAGGAAACAA
AAATTTGTGCTATGCAAATACAATAAACTGGAAAAAACTGTTTGGGACCTCCGGTCAGAAAACCAAAATT
ATAAGCAACAGAGGTGAAAACAGCTGCAAGGCCACAGGCCAGGTCTGCCATGCCTTGTGCTCCCCCGAGG
GCTGCTGGGGCCCGGAGCCCAGGGACTGCGTCTCTTGCCGGAATGTCAGCCGAGGCAGGGAATGCGTGGA
CAAGTGCAACCTTCTGGAGGGTGAGCCAAGGGAGTTTGTGGAGAACTCTGAGTGCATACAGTGCCACCCA
GAGTGCCTGCCTCAGGCCATGAACATCACCTGCACAGGACGGGGACCAGACAACTGTATCCAGTGTGCCC
ACTACATTGACGGCCCCCACTGCGTCAAGACCTGCCCGGCAGGAGTCATGGGAGAAAACAACACCCTGGT
CTGGAAGTACGCAGACGCCGGCCATGTGTGCCACCTGTGCCATCCAAACTGCACCTACGGATGCACTGGG
CCAGGTCTTGAAGGCTGTCCAACGAATGGGCCTAAGATCCCGTCCATCGCCACTGGGATGGTGGGGGCCC
TCCTCTTGCTGCTGGTGGTGGCCCTGGGGATCGGCCTCTTCATGCGAAGGCGCCACATCGTTCGGAAGCG
CACGCTGCGGAGGCTGCTGCAGGAGAGGGAGCTTGTGGAGCCTCTTACACCCAGTGGAGAAGCTCCCAAC
CAAGCTCTCTTGAGGATCTTGAAGGAAACTGAATTCAAAAAGATCAAAGTGCTGGGCTCCGGTGCGTTCG
GCACGGTGTATAAGGGACTCTGGATCCCAGAAGGTGAGAAAGTTAAAATTCCCGTCGCTATCAAGGAATT
AAGAGAAGCAACATCTCCGAAAGCCAACAAGGAAATCCTCGATGAAGCCTACGTGATGGCCAGCGTGGAC
AACCCCCACGTGTGCCGCCTGCTGGGCATCTGCCTCACCTCCACCGTGCAGCTCATCACGCAGCTCATGC
CCTTCGGCTGCCTCCTGGACTATGTCCGGGAACACAAAGACAATATTGGCTCCCAGTACCTGCTCAACTG
GTGTGTGCAGATCGCAAAGGGCATGAACTACTTGGAGGACCGTCGCGTGGTGCACCGCGACCTGGCAGCC
AGGAACGTACTGGTGAAAACACCGCAGCATGTCAAGATCACAGATTTTGGGCTGGCCAAACTGCTGGGTG
CGGAAGAGAAAGAATACCATGCAGAAGGAGGCAAAGTGCCTATCAAGTGGATGGCATTGGAATCAATTTT
ACACAGAATCTATACCCACCAGAGTGATGTCTGGAGCTACGGGGTGACCGTTTGGGAGTTGATGACCTTT
GGATCCAAGCCATATGACGGAATCCCTGCCAGCGAGATCTCCTCCATCCTGGAGAAAGGAGAACGCCTCC
CTCAGCCACCCATATGTACCATCGATGTCTACATGATCATGGTCAAGTGCTGGATGATAGACGCAGATAG
TCGCCCAAAGTTCCGTGAGTTGATCATCGAATTCTCCAAAATGGCCCGAGACCCCCAGCGCTACCTTGTC
ATTCAGGGGGATGAAAGAATGCATTTGCCAAGTCCTACAGACTCCAACTTCTACCGTGCCCTGATGGATG
AAGAAGACATGGACGACGTGGTGGATGCCGACGAGTACCTCATCCCACAGCAGGGCTTCTTCAGCAGCCC
CTCCACGTCACGGACTCCCCTCCTGAGCTCTCTGAGTGCAACCAGCAACAATTCCACCGTGGCTTGCATT
GATAGAAATGGGCTGCAAAGCTGTCCCATCAAGGAAGACAGCTTCTTGCAGCGATACAGCTCAGACCCCA
CAGGCGCCTTGACTGAGGACAGCATAGACGACACCTTCCTCCCAGTGCCTGAATACATAAACCAGTCCGT
TCCCAAAAGGCCCGCTGGCTCTGTGCAGAATCCTGTCTATCACAATCAGCCTCTGAACCCCGCGCCCAGC
AGAGACCCACACTACCAGGACCCCCACAGCACTGCAGTGGGCAACCCCGAGTATCTCAACACTGTCCAGC
CCACCTGTGTCAACAGCACATTCGACAGCCCTGCCCACTGGGCCCAGAAAGGCAGCCACCAAATTAGCCT
GGACAACCCTGACTACCAGCAGGACTTCTTTCCCAAGGAAGCCAAGCCAAATGGCATCTTTAAGGGCTCC
ACAGCTGAAAATGCAGAATACCTAAGGGTCGCGCCACAAAGCAGTGAATTTATTGGAGCATGA
